>Addgene plasmid #222106 | pCF1135 | addgene full sequence | sequence record 440611 | Addgene NGS Result
TAATGTGAGTTAGCTCACTCATTAGGCACCCCAGGCTTTACACTTTATGCTCCCGGCTCGTATGTTGTGT
GGAATTGTGAGCGGATAACAATTTCACACAGGAAACAGCTATGACCATGATTACGCCAAGCGCGCAATTA
ACCCTCACTAAAGGGAACAAAAGCTGGGTACCATGTTACTACCGGTGAACCTGTTTGCCAGCCCCGTCGT
CCAAATAGTCGGATAGATAAAGTACGATATATGTTCAATAAAATAACTTAGTGTATTTTATGTTGTTATA
TAAATATGGTTTCTTGTTAAATAAGATGAAATATTTTTTAATAAAGATTTGAATTAAAGTGTAAAGGAGG
AGATAGTTATTATAAACTACAAGTGGATATTGTGTCCTGGGATCCGATTGTTGCCTAGAAGTGTCTATCA
ATCCATTTGCAAATATAGTAAGCGGCTATACTTGCCATGATAGACAGTAAGAAAGATAATAGTAAATTCA
AAATTAGCACCCCCTTCCTGTTACCAGTCTAGGGTAGGCAACGATTAAATTATAGCATATATGTAAATTA
GAAAATCGCTTTGGTATGTTAAAGTGATTTTCTAATTTTGTCATGAAAAATGTAAAAAAAACTTATTGAT
TATATTGTTGCTTAAGATAGGGAAAAAATTCATTGATAATATAAGTCCCCTATGAGCCCTGTAGGGGCTC
CTGAATAATAAGTAAAAAATGATGGTAAAAATAGACCATTTTTAATATACTAAAAATGTACAAAAAAAAT
TCATTGATAATATAAGTCCCCTATGAGCCCCTTAGGGGCTCTCAGATAATTAAGTTAAGTTAGAGGTATT
TATGAGTGATATTTTTTTAGTAAAATGTACAAAAAAAATTCATTGATAATATAAGTCCCCTATGAGCCCC
TTAGGGGCTCTCAGATAATTAAGTTAAGTTAGAGGTATTTATGAGTGATATTGTGATGACAGATACAGAG
TTATATGATGCTAAAGTTAATTGGTTTAAGGAGCATGATTATGTAGAAGTAGAACCGTTAGCTTTTTATA
GAGATTTATATCCAATAGGATCATTTCAAGTTAAAGGAGATTATAGTCGTAAATGTGGTAATGGGATTTT
ATTGTATAGGAATGAAGGTAAATTTAAGCATAGATATATATTTGATGATTTAGAGGAGATTAAGAATTGG
ATTGGAAAAGAGGATATATTTGTTAGAGGTGGTTCATTTATAGGTAAACGAGTTAAGAATGAAAATGCGA
GTATGATTTATGCATTGACATTTGATCTTGATGGTCAAGGAATGAATGAATTAGAAATGGTCATGCAATT
TATGCGTAATGGTACTAATATTCCAATGGCAACATATGTTGTATTAAGTGGTCATGGACTTCATTTATAT
TATTTATTGGATAAGCCTATTCGAGCGACGCAAGATACGATTCGTCAGTTAAATAAGTTAAAAGAAGGTA
TGACTAAATTGATTTGGAATCGATATACATCAACTATTGAAAAACCACAATATCAGTACTGTTTGCAAGG
TTTTAGAATGGTTGGATCTGCGAGTAAAATGGGTGCTAATTATCCTGTACGAGCTTATAAGACTGGTGAT
CGTATGACGATTGAAAAATTAGTATCTTGGATACCTAGATTAAAAGATTGGGACGAATATCGAATTAATT
TAACTGAACGTTCTACTGTTTCTTTAGCAAAAGCGAAAGAAATCTGGCCAGATTGGTATGAAAGAAAAAT
AGTGAAGCAAGAAGATAATAAATGGCATATTAATCGTGCTTTATATGATTGGTGGTTAAATAAAATAAAA
GAAGGCGCAACTTATGGGCATAGGTATTTTTGTATTATGTGTTTAGCAATTTATGCGATTAAATGCAACA
TATCAGAGGCAGAATTAAAACGAGATGCTTATTCTTTACTAGATAAGATGAATGAGTTATCTAAAAAAGG
AGATCCATCTAGTCAATTTACGAAGATGGATATAGAGGCAGCACTTCAAGGGTATAAAGAACATTTTAAA
ACCTGGGGAAGGGATAAAATTGCATTAATATCAGCTATTCCTTTACCCATTAATAAGCGAAATTATCGTA
CACAAGAAGAGCATATGAAAGTTATTAGTGCTATTAGGGATATAGTTAAACCTAATTGGCGTGAAGGCAA
TGGCCGACCAAAAGGATGTAAAAACTCCAATTATCCTAAAGCTGAGATTGTAAAGCAATGGTGTTTAGAT
CATCCTAATGGTAAGAAAATTGATTGTCATCGAGATACTGGATTATCACGAATGACGATTAATAAATGGT
GGAATATATCGACGGAAGAATTAAAACGACAAAAAATAATAAATAAGATTGAGTTTATCAGAAATAAGAC
CATACAATTAAATGAAACTCCTGAAGTTCTATATCCTAATACTTCAGAAGAGATTGCAAAAATGAGGAAG
AATCCAGATACAGTTTTAGAGCTAAATCGATTAGGGATAAGCTTTGAGCAACTAGAAAATCAACATGAAA
TTTATGTAGAAGATAGTGTTACGTTTCAGGAACTAATAGAAAAAGAATTTGGTGATGATTGGATTGATGC
TTTAAATCTTTATTTGGACTACAAAATGGAGCGTAAATAAGTGCAGAATATGTGCGACAATTTATAGATG
GTGGTTATGGATTTTATGGAGATGGTATATGGAACGATGGGAAAATCAAGAATACTGTATAAATTATTAA
AGTAAGCCTTATATTTTTAAAAATAAAAAAAGGATAGTCCTTAATTAATGAAAGGACTATCCTTTTTTAT
TTTGATTAGAGGTTATCAGTAGAGCTAATTTTTTCTTTTTCTTCATTAGCTATTACTTGGAGTATAATGC
AGTATTTTAATAATCTAAGATATTTATTCTCTATGATTATAATGTAATCATTTTCTTTATTTGATAAGGT
TAATGGAATATTGGCATCTCTACCCGCGGTGGAGCTCCAATTCGCCCTATAGTGAGTCGTATTACGCGCG
CTCACTGGCCGTCGTTTTACAACGTCGTGACTGGGAAAACCCTGGCGTTACCCAACTTAATCGCCTTGCA
GGAATTTAACCTTGGTTGTGTTGCTTTTCGGGGCTTAAATCAAGGAAAAATCCTTGTTTTAAGCCTTTCA
AAAAGAAACACAAGGTCTTTGTACTAACCTGTGGTTATGTATAAAATTGTAGATTTTAGGGTAACAAAAA
ACACCGTATTTCTACGATGTTTTTGCTTAAATACTTGTTTTTAGTTACAGACAAACCTGAAGTTAACTAT
TTATCAATTCCTGCAATTCGTTTACAAAACGGCAAATGTGAAATCCGTCACATACTGCGTGATGAACTTG
AATTGCCAAAGGAAGTATAATTTTGTTATCTTCTTTATAATATTTCCCCATAGTAAAAATAGGAATCAAA
TAATCATATCCTTTCTGCAAATTCAGATTAAAGCCATCGAAGGTTGACCACGGTATCATAGATACATTAA
AAATGTTTTCCGGAGCATTTGGCTTTCCTTCCATTCTATGATTGTTTCCATACCGTTGCGTATCACTTTC
ATAATCTGCTAAAAATGATTTAAAGTCAGACTTACACTCAGTCCAAAGGCTGGAAAATGTTTCAGTATCA
TTGTGAAATATTGTATAGCTTGGTATCATCTCATCATATATCCCCAATTCACCATCTTGATTGATTGCCG
TCCTAAACTCTGAATGGCGGTTTACAATCATTGCAATATAATAAAGCATTGCAGGATATAGTTTCATTCC
CTTTTCCTTTATTTGTGTGATATCCACTTTAACGGTCATGCTGTAGGTACAAGGTACACTTGCAAAGTAG
TGGTCAAAATACTCTTTTCTGTTCCAACTATTTTTATCAATTTTTTCAAATACCATCTAAGTTCCCTCTC
AAATTCAAGTTTATCGCTCTAATGAACAAAGATATTATACCACATTTTTGTGAATTTTTCAACTTGCCCA
CTTCGACTGCACTCCCGACTTAATAACTTCTTGAACACTTGCCGAAAAAGAAAAACTGCCGGGTACGTAC
CCGGGGATCGATCCCCGGCCGAGCGCTCTTCCGCTTCCTCGCTCACTGACTCGCTGCGCTCGAGGGATCT
AGGTGAAGATCCTTTTTGATAATCTCATGACCAAAATCCCTTAACGTGAGTTTTCGTTCCACTGAGCGTC
AGACCCCGTAGAAAAGATCAAAGGATCTTCTTGAGATCCTTTTTTTCTGCGCGTAATCTGCTGCTTGCAA
ACAAAAAAACCACCGCTACCAGCGGTGGTTTGTTTGCCGGATCAAGAGCTACCAACTCTTTTTCCGAAGG
TAACTGGCTTCAGCAGAGCGCAGATACCAAATACTGTTCTTCTAGTGTAGCCGTAGTTAGGCCACCACTT
CAAGAACTCTGTAGCACCGCCTACATACCTCGCTCTGCTAATCCTGTTACCAGTGGCTGCTGCCAGTGGC
GATAAGTCGTGTCTTACCGGGTTGGACTCAAGACGATAGTTACCGGATAAGGCGCAGCGGTCGGGCTGAA
CGGGGGGTTCGTGCACACAGCCCAGCTTGGAGCGAACGACCTACACCGAACTGAGATACCTACAGCGTGA
GCTATGAGAAAGCGCCACGCTTCCCGAAGGGAGAAAGGCGGACAGGTATCCGGTAAGCGGCAGGGTCGGA
ACAGGAGAGCGCACGAGGGAGCTTCCAGGGGGAAACGCCTGGTATCTTTATAGTCCTGTCGGGTTTCGCC
ACCTCTGACTTGAGCGTCGATTTTTGTGATGCTCGTCAGGGGGGCGGAGCCTATGGAAAAACGCCAGCAA
CGCGGCCTTTTTACGGTTCCTGGCCTTTTGCTGGCCTTTTGCTCACATGTTCTTTCCTGCGTTATCCCCT
GATTCTGTGGATAACCGTATTACCGCCTTTGAGTGAGCTGATACCGCTCGCCGCAGCCGAACGACCGAGC
GCAGCGAGTCAGTGAGCGAGGAAGCGGAAGAGCGCCCAATACGCAAACCGCCTCTCCCCGCGCGTTGGCC
GATTCATTAATGCAGCTGGCACGACAGGTTTCCCGACTGGAAAGCGGGCAGTGAGCGCAACGCAAT
Features (pLannotate 1.2.2; 12 found; start..end, strand, type, name):
      1..22      +  protein_bind   CAP binding site: CAP binding activates transcription in the presence of cAMP. E. coli catabolite activator protein
     37..67      +  promoter       lac promoter: promoter for the E. coli lac operon
     75..91      +  protein_bind   lac operator: The lac repressor binds to the lac operator to inhibit transcription in E. coli. This inhibition can be relieved by adding lactose or isopropyl-β-D-thiogalactopyranoside (IPTG). lac repressor encoded by lacI
    136..154     +  promoter       T3 promoter: promoter for bacteriophage T3 RNA polymerase
    166..258     +  CDS            tetM (fragment): TET1_ENTFL - Also known as tet(M). Experimental evidence at protein level: Swiss-Prot protein existence level 1. Abolishes the inhibitory effect of tetracyclin on protein synthesis by a non-covalent modification of the ribosomes. From Enterococcus faecalis (Streptococcus faecalis).
   2741..2761    -  promoter       eft-3 promoter (fragment): eft-3; promoter for the C. elegans elongation factor 1α gene (Mitrovich and Anderson, 2000)
   2986..3004    -  promoter       T7 promoter: promoter for bacteriophage T7 RNA polymerase
   3012..3081    +  CDS            lacZα (fragment): LacZα fragment of β-galactosidase; lacZ fragment
   3286..3906    -  CDS            catP: CAT2_CLOPF - Protein inferred from homology: Swiss-Prot protein existence level 3. This enzyme is an effector of chloramphenicol resistance in bacteria. From Clostridium perfringens.
   4088..4122    -  rep_origin     RSF ori (fragment): Plasmids containing the RSF 1030 origin of replication can be propagated in E. coli cells that contain additional plasmids with compatible origins.
   4231..4819    +  rep_origin     ori: high-copy-number ColE1/pMB1/pBR322/pUC origin of replication
   5002..5094    +  CDS            lacI (fragment): lac repressor; lacI; The lac repressor binds to the lac operator to inhibit transcription in E. coli. This inhibition can be relieved by adding lactose or isopropyl-β-D-thiogalactopyranoside (IPTG).
