[The description below was written by a language model from this plasmid's Addgene catalogue record and pLannotate feature annotations shown in this document.]
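Description:
pCF1135 is an empty-backbone E. coli–Veillonella shuttle plasmid, built as a smaller derivative of pBSJL2 that carries a single selectable marker working in both hosts. According to the record, the tetM and bla resistance cassettes and the f1 phage origin of pBSJL2 were removed and replaced with the cat gene and its promoter taken from pRPF185. The listed backbone size of 7769 bp refers to the parent vector; the sequenced construct is 5,106 nt, consistent with this trimming. Selection is by chloramphenicol in E. coli and by the related compound thiamphenicol in Veillonella strains. The copy number is recorded as unknown.

The feature table shows a complete catP chloramphenicol acetyltransferase gene of Clostridium perfringens type and a high-copy ColE1/pUC-type origin for maintenance in E. coli. It also shows remnants of a Bluescript-like cloning region: CAP binding site, lac promoter and operator, T3 and T7 promoters, and short lacZα and lacI fragments. A short leftover tetM fragment sits just after the T3 promoter, in keeping with deletion of that cassette. The brief matches to an RSF origin and a C. elegans eft-3 promoter are small fragments and are probably annotation artefacts rather than functional parts. A stretch of roughly 2.5 kb between the tetM remnant and the T7 promoter is unannotated. This region may hold the Veillonella replication functions inherited from pBSJL2, but the record does not identify them. No insert is present. The plasmid is intended as a compact vehicle for introducing genes into oral Veillonella, and the associated publication also appraised its potential for fluorescence-based applications.
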