Addgene plasmid #222106: pCF1135
Purpose: (Empty Backbone) E. coli - Veillonella shuttle plasmid with single selectable marker
Depositing lab: J Christopher Fenno. Depositing organization: University of Michigan. Publication: Development of a small shuttle plasmid for use in oral Veillonella and initial appraisal of potential for fluorescence-based applications. Goetting-Minesky MP, Kim J, White DT, Hayashi M, Rickard AH, Fenno JC. Lett Appl Microbiol. 2024 Aug 5;77(8):ovae069. doi: 10.1093/lambio/ovae069. PubMed 39020263.
Backbone
  Vector backbone: pBSJL2
  Backbone size (bp): 7769
  Modifications to backbone: The tetM and bla antibiotic resistance cassettes and f1 phage origin were replaced with the cat gene and promoter from pRPF185 (Addgene #106367).
  Vector type: Bacterial Expression ; E. coli-Veillonella shuttle plasmid
Growth in bacteria
  Bacterial resistance: Chloramphenicol, 25 μg/mL
  Growth temperature: 37°C
  Growth strain: DH5alpha
  Growth instructions: In Veillonella strains, the plasmid can be selected with thiamphenicol (15 µg/mL)
  Copy number: Unknown
Gene/Insert
  Cloning method: Other
Terms and licenses: Academic/Nonprofit Terms; Industry Terms
Depositor comments: This plasmid was constructed using parts of two other plasmids: pBSJL2 (derived from pBSJL1; Addgene #71261) and pRPF185 (Addgene #106367)
How to cite: pCF1135 was a gift from J Christopher Fenno (Addgene plasmid # 222106 ; http://n2t.net/addgene:222106 ; RRID:Addgene_222106)
